>Addgene plasmid #231892 | GFP-polyQ74-NLS | addgene full sequence | sequence record 461348 | Addgene NGS Result
AGCAGCAGCAGCAGCAGCAGCAGCAGCAGCAGCAGCAGCAGCAACAGCCGCCACCGCCGCCGCCGCCGCC
GCCGCCTCCTCAGCTTCCTCAGCCGCCGAATTCGGGCCCTAAGAAGAAGCGAAAGGTTGAGGATCCTGCT
AGCGGATCCACCGGATCTAGATAACTGATCATAATCAGCCATACCACATTTGTAGAGGTTTTACTTGCTT
TAAAAAACCTCCCACACCTCCCCCTGAACCTGAAACATAAAATGAATGCAATTGTTGTTGTTAACTTGTT
TATTGCAGCTTATAATGGTTACAAATAAAGCAATAGCATCACAAATTTCACAAATAAAGCATTTTTTTCA
CTGCATTCTAGTTGTGGTTTGTCCAAACTCATCAATGTATCTTAACGCGTAAATTGTAAGCGTTAATATT
TTGTTAAAATTCGCGTTAAATTTTTGTTAAATCAGCTCATTTTTTAACCAATAGGCCGAAATCGGCAAAA
TCCCTTATAAATCAAAAGAATAGACCGAGATAGGGT
[37 nt withheld, positions 527-563]
AAAGAACGTGGACTCCAACGTCAAAGG
[49 nt withheld, positions 591-639]
T
[91 nt withheld, positions 641-731]
G
[124 nt withheld, positions 733-856]
CAGGTGGCACTTTTCGGGGAAATGTGCGCGGAACCCCTATTTGTTTATTTTTCTAAATACATTCAAATAT
GTATCCGCTCATGAGACAATAACCCTGATAAATGCTTCAATAATATTGAAAAAGGAAGAGTCCTGAGGCG
GAAAGAACCAGCTGTGGAATGTGTGTCAGTTAGGGTGTGGAAAGTCCCCAGGCTCCCCAGCAGGCAGAAG
TATGCAAAGCATGCATCTCAATTAGTCAGCAACCAGGTGTGGAAAGTCCCCAGGCTCCCCAGCAGGCAGA
AGTATGCAAAGCATGCATCTCAATTAGTCAGCAACCATAGTCCCGCCCCTAACTCCGCCCATCCCGCCCC
TAACTCCGCCCAGTTCCGCCCATTCTCCGCCCCATGGCTGACTAATTTTTTTTATTTATGCAGAGGCCGA
GGCCGCCTCGGCCTCTGAGCTATTCCAGAAGTAGTGAGGAGGCTTTTTTGGAGGCCTAGGCTTTTGCAAA
GATCGATCAAGAGACAGGATGAGGATCGTTTCGCATGATTGAACAAGATGGATTGCACGCAGGTTCTCCG
GCCGCTTGGGTGGAGAGGCTATTCGGCTATGACTGGGCACAACAGACAATCGGCTGCTCTGATGCCGCCG
TGTTCCGGCTGTCAGCGCAGGGGCGCCCGGTTCTTTTTGTCAAGACCGACCTGTCCGGTGCCCTGAATGA
ACTGCAAGACGAGGCAGCGCGGCTATCGTGGCTGGCCACGACGGGCGTTCCTTGCGCAGCTGTGCTCGAC
GTTGTCACTGAAGCGGGAAGGGACTGGCTGCTATTGGGCGAAGTGCCGGGGCAGGATCTCCTGTCATCTC
ACCTTGCTCCTGCCGAGAAAGTATCCATCATGGCTGATGCAATGCGGCGGCTGCATACGCTTGATCCGGC
TACCTGCCCATTCGACCACCAAGCGAAACATCGCATCGAGCGAGCACGTACTCGGATGGAAGCCGGTCTT
GTCGATCAGGATGATCTGGACGAAGAGCATCAGGGGCTCGCGCCAGCCGAACTGTTCGCCAGGCTCAAGG
CGAGCATGCCCGACGGCGAGGATCTCGTCGTGACCCATGGCGATGCCTGCTTGCCGAATATCATGGTGGA
AAATGGCCGCTTTTCTGGATTCATCGACTGTGGCCGGCTGGGTGTGGCGGACCGCTATCAGGACATAGCG
TTGGCTACCCGTGATATTGCTGAAGAGCTTGGCGGCGAATGGGCTGACCGCTTCCTCGTGCTTTACGGTA
TCGCCGCTCCCGATTCGCAGCGCATCGCCTTCTATCGCCTTCTTGACGAGTTCTTCTGAGCGGGACTCTG
GGGTTCGAAATGACCGACCAAGCGACGCCCAACCTGCCATCACGAGATTTCGATTCCACCGCCGCCTTCT
ATGAAAGGTTGGGCTTCGGAATCGTTTTCCGGGACGCCGGCTGGATGATCCTCCAGCGCGGGGATCTCAT
GCTGGAGTTCTTCGCCCACCCTAGGGGGAGGCTAACTGAAACACGGAAGGAGACAATACCGGAAGGAACC
CGCGCTATGACGGCAATAAAAAGACAGAATAAAACGCACGGTGTTGGGTCGTTTGTTCATAAACGCGGGG
TTCGGTCCCAGGGCTGGCACTCTGTCGATACCCCACCGAGACCCCATTGGGGCCAATACGCCCGCGTTTC
TTCCTTTTCCCCACCCCACCCCCCAAGTTCGGGTGAAGGCCCAGGGCTCGCAGCCAACGTCGGGGCGGCA
GGCCCTGCCATAGCCTCAGGTTACTCATATATACTTTAGATTGATTTAAAACTTCATTTTTAATTTAAAA
GGATCTAGGTGAAGATCCTTTTTGATAATCTCATGACCAAAATCCCTTAACGTGAGTTTTCGTTCCACTG
AGCGTCAGACCCCGTAGAAAAGATCAAAGGATCTTCTTGAGATCCTTTTTTTCTGCGCGTAATCTGCTGC
TTGCAAACAAAAAAACCACCGCTACCAGCGGTGGTTTGTTTGCCGGATCAAGAGCTACCAACTCTTTTTC
CGAAGGTAACTGGCTTCAGCAGAGCGCAGATACCAAATACTGTTCTTCTAGTGTAGCCGTAGTTAGGCCA
CCACTTCAAGAACTCTGTAGCACCGCCTACATACCTCGCTCTGCTAATCCTGTTACCAGTGGCTGCTGCC
AGTGGCGATAAGTCGTGTCTTACCGGGTTGGACTCAAGACGATAGTTACCGGATAAGGCGCAGCGGTCGG
GCTGAACGGGGGGTTCGTGCACACAGCCCAGCTTGGAGCGAACGACCTACACCGAACTGAGATACCTACA
GCGTGAGCTATGAGAAAGCGCCACGCTTCCCGAAGGGAGAAAGGCGGACAGGTATCCGGTAAGCGGCAGG
GTCGGAACAGGAGAGCGCACGAGGGAGCTTCCAGGGGGAAACGCCTGGTATCTTTATAGTCCTGTCGGGT
TTCGCCACCTCTGACTTGAGCGTCGATTTTTGTGATGCTCGTCAGGGGGGCGGAGCCTATGGAAAAACGC
CAGCAACGCGGCCTTTTTACGGTTCCTGGCCTTTTGCTGGCCTTTTGCTCACATGTTCTTTCCTGCGTTA
TCCCCTGATTCTGTGGATAACCGTATTACCGCCATGCATTAGTTATTAATAGTAATCAATTACGGGGTCA
TTAGTTCATAGCCCATATATGGAGTTCCGCGTTACATAACTTACGGTAAATGGCCCGCCTGGCTGACCGC
CCAACGACCCCCGCCCATTGACGTCAATAATGACGTATGTTCCCATAGTAACGCCAATAGGGACTTTCCA
TTGACGTCAATGGGTGGAGTATTTACGGTAAACTGCCCACTTGGCAGTACATCAAGTGTATCATATGCCA
AGTACGCCCCCTATTGACGTCAATGACGGTAAATGGCCCGCCTGGCATTATGCCCAGTACATGACCTTAT
GGGACTTTCCTACTTGGCAGTACATCTACGTATTAGTCATCGCTATTACCATGGTGATGCGGTTTTGGCA
GTACATCAATGGGCGTGGATAGCGGTTTGACTCACGGGGATTTCCAAGTCTCCACCCCATTGACGTCAAT
GGGAGTTTGTTTTGGCACCAAAATCAACGGGACTTTCCAAAATGTCGTAACAACTCCGCCCCATTGACGC
AAATGGGCGGTAGGCGTGTACGGTGGGAGGTCTATATAAGCAGAGCTGGTTTAGTGAACCGTCAGATCCG
CTAGCGCTACCGGTCGCCACCATGGTGAGCAAGGGCGAGGAGCTGTTCACCGGGGTGGTGCCCATCCTGG
TCGAGCTGGACGGCGACGTAAACGGCCACAAGTTCAGCGTGTCCGGCGAGGGCGAGGGCGATGCCACCTA
CGGCAAGCTGACCCTGAAGTTCATCTGCACCACCGGCAAGCTGCCCGTGCCCTGGCCCACCCTCGTGACC
ACCCTGACCTACGGCGTGCAGTGCTTCAGCCGCTACCCCGACCACATGAAGCAGCACGACTTCTTCAAGT
CCGCCATGCCCGAAGGCTACGTCCAGGAGCGCACCATCTTCTTCAAGGACGACGGCAACTACAAGACCCG
CGCCGAGGTGAAGTTCGAGGGCGACACCCTGGTGAACCGCATCGAGCTGAAGGGCATCGACTTCAAGGAG
GACGGCAACATCCTGGGGCACAAGCTGGAGTACAACTACAACAGCCACAACGTCTATATCATGGCCGACA
AGCAGAAGAACGGCATCAAGGTGAACTTCAAGATCCGCCACAACATCGAGGACGGCAGCGTGCAGCTCGC
CGACCACTACCAGCAGAACACCCCCATCGGCGACGGCCCCGTGCTGCTGCCCGACAACCACTACCTGAGC
ACCCAGTCCGCCCTGAGCAAAGACCCCAACGAGAAGCGCGATCACATGGTCCTGCTGGAGTTCGTGACCG
CCGCCGGGATCACTCTCGGCATGGACGAGCTGTACAAGTCCGGACTCAGATCTATGAAGGCCTTCGAGTC
CCTCAAGTCCTTCCAGCAGCAGCAGCAGCAGCAGCAGCAGCAGCAGCAGCAGCAGCAGCAGCAGCAGCAG
CAGCAGCAGCAGCAGC
Features (pLannotate 1.2.2; 14 found; start..end, strand, type, name):
     59..78      -  promoter       chicken β-actin promoter (fragment): contains a 21-bp deletion relative to the standard chicken β-actin promoter
    166..250     +  CDS            large T antigen (fragment): large T antigen from SV40 (simian virus 40)
    273..394     +  polyA_signal   SV40 poly(A) signal: SV40 polyadenylation signal
    428..856     -  rep_origin     f1 ori (sequence partly withheld): f1 bacteriophage origin of replication; arrow indicates direction of (+) strand synthesis
    883..987     +  promoter       AmpR promoter: bla
    989..1346    +  promoter       SV40 promoter: SV40 enhancer and early promoter
   1381..2175    +  CDS            NeoR/KanR: aminoglycoside phosphotransferase from Tn5; aph(3')-II (or nptII); confers resistance to neomycin, kanamycin, and G418 (Geneticin®)
   2196..2348    +  CDS            ble (fragment): BLE_KLEPN - Experimental evidence at protein level: Swiss-Prot protein existence level 1. Binding protein with a strong affinity to the bleomycin family of antibiotics. Binds to CL990; an antimitotic-antibiotic compound. From Klebsiella pneumoniae.
   2407..2454    +  polyA_signal   HSV TK poly(A) signal: herpes simplex virus thymidine kinase polyadenylation signal (Cole and Stacy, 1985)
   2545..2561    -  polyA_signal   bGH poly(A) signal (fragment): bovine growth hormone polyadenylation signal
   2783..3371    +  rep_origin     ori: high-copy-number ColE1/pMB1/pBR322/pUC origin of replication
   3546..3849    +  enhancer       CMV enhancer: human cytomegalovirus immediate early enhancer
   3850..4053    +  promoter       CMV promoter: human cytomegalovirus (CMV) immediate early promoter
   4098..4814    +  CDS            EGFP: EGFP is a basic (constitutively fluorescent) green fluorescent protein published in 1996, derived from Aequorea victoria. It is reported to be a rapidly-maturing weak dimer with moderate acid sensitivity.
