[The description below was written by a language model from this plasmid's Addgene catalogue record and pLannotate feature annotations shown in this document.]
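Description:
GFP-polyQ74-NLS is a mammalian expression plasmid built on the pEGFP-C1 backbone that encodes a fluorescent, nuclear-targeted version of a pathogenic huntingtin fragment. The insert is a partial exon 1 of human HTT carrying a CAG repeat expansion that encodes a 74-glutamine tract. It is fused downstream of the backbone's EGFP, so the tag is N-terminal, and it is followed by a C-terminal SV40 nuclear localisation signal. Expression is driven by the human cytomegalovirus immediate early enhancer and promoter, and the transcript is terminated by the SV40 polyadenylation signal.

In the automated feature table, which covers the full 4,932-nt circular sequence, the HTT/polyQ segment itself is not annotated. It would lie in the unannotated stretch between the end of EGFP and the SV40 poly(A) signal, spanning the sequence origin. The short "large T antigen" fragment called just upstream of the poly(A) signal is consistent with the SV40 NLS. The very short chicken β-actin promoter, bGH poly(A) and ble fragment hits look like incidental matches rather than functional parts.

The plasmid replicates in E. coli at high copy from a ColE1/pUC-type origin and also carries an f1 origin. A single NeoR/KanR gene (Tn5 aminoglycoside phosphotransferase) is preceded by both a bacterial bla promoter and the SV40 early promoter and is followed by the HSV TK poly(A) signal. It therefore gives kanamycin selection in bacteria and can give G418 selection in mammalian cells.

According to the record, the construct is used to form nuclear polyglutamine aggregates in cells. The EGFP tag allows these aggregates to be visualised, in the context of work on how they affect the integrity and repair of the nuclear envelope.
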