Addgene plasmid #231892: GFP-polyQ74-NLS
Purpose: Forms nuclear HTT partial exon 1 Q74-NLS aggregates
Depositing lab: Lukas Kapitein. Depositing organization: Utrecht University. Publication: Nuclear poly-glutamine aggregates rupture the nuclear envelope and hinder its repair. Korsten G, Osinga M, Pelle RA, Serweta AK, Hoogenberg B, Kampinga HH, Kapitein LC. J Cell Biol. 2024 Nov 4;223(11):e202307142. doi: 10.1083/jcb.202307142. Epub 2024 Aug 16. PubMed 39150509.
Backbone
  Vector backbone: pEGFP-C1
  Vector type: Mammalian Expression
Growth in bacteria
  Bacterial resistance: Kanamycin, 50 μg/mL
  Growth temperature: 37°C
  Growth strain: DH5alpha
  Copy number: High Copy
Gene/Insert
  Gene/Insert name: HTT partial exon 1 Q74-NLS
  Species: H. sapiens (human)
  Mutation: CAG repeat expansion
  Entrez Gene: HTT (a.k.a. HD, IT15, LOMARS)
  Tag / fusion protein: EGFP (N terminal on backbone); SV40 NLS (C terminal on insert)
  Cloning method: Unknown
Terms and licenses: Academic/Nonprofit Terms; Industry Terms: Not Available to Industry
Depositor comments: Internal plasmid ID GK064
How to cite: GFP-polyQ74-NLS was a gift from Lukas Kapitein (Addgene plasmid # 231892 ; http://n2t.net/addgene:231892 ; RRID:Addgene_231892)
